Addgene plasmid #219235: SFFV-RELB-Brd 299
Purpose: Transcription factor RELB with a specific barcode assigned.
Depositing lab: Filipe Pereira. Depositing organization: Center for Neuroscience and Cell Biology, University of Coimbra. Publication: A combinatorial transcription factor screening platform for immune cell reprogramming. Kurochkin I, Altman AR, Caiado I, Pertiga-Cabral D, Halitzki E, Minaeva M, Zimmermannova O, Henriques-Oliveira L, Klein D, Nair M, Oliveira D, Cajal LR, Knittel R, Feick C, Ringner M, Martin M, Cirovic B, Pires CF, Rosa FF, Sitnicka E, Theis FJ, Pereira CF. Cell Syst. 2026 Jan 21;17(1):101457. doi: 10.1016/j.cels.2025.101457. Epub 2026 Jan 14. PubMed 41539305.
Backbone
  Vector backbone: SFFV-MCS
  Backbone size w/o insert (bp): 6638
  Vector type: Lentiviral
Growth in bacteria
  Bacterial resistance: Ampicillin, 100 μg/mL
  Growth temperature: 37°C
  Growth strain: NEB Stable
  Copy number: High Copy
Gene/Insert
  Gene/Insert name: RELB
  Species: H. sapiens (human)
  Insert size (bp): 1731
  Entrez Gene: RELB (a.k.a. I-REL, IMD53, IREL, REL-B)
  Promoter: The spleen focus-forming virus (SFFV) promoter
  Cloning method: Restriction Enzyme; 5′ cloning site Bsp119I (not destroyed); 3′ cloning site BstHI (not destroyed)
Terms and licenses: Academic/Nonprofit Terms; Industry Terms: Not Available to Industry
Depositor comments: Barcode sequence cloned into XbaI restriction site. Design of plasmid is as follows: SFFV-[TF sequence]-WPRE-[Barcode sequence].
How to cite: SFFV-RELB-Brd 299 was a gift from Filipe Pereira (Addgene plasmid # 219235 ; http://n2t.net/addgene:219235 ; RRID:Addgene_219235)
