[The description below was written by a language model from this plasmid's Addgene catalogue record and pLannotate feature annotations shown in this document.]
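Description:
SFFV-RELB-Brd 299 is a lentiviral expression plasmid built on the SFFV-MCS backbone that carries the human NF-κB family transcription factor RELB together with a construct-specific DNA barcode. It is maintained in E. coli as a high-copy plasmid through a ColE1/pUC-type origin and selected with ampicillin via the β-lactamase gene. An f1 origin, lac regulatory remnants and flanking T7 and T3 promoters are leftovers of the pBluescript-like cloning backbone. The annotated full sequence is 8,369 nt, consistent with the stated backbone and insert sizes.

The viral portion has a third-generation, self-inactivating layout. An RSV promoter replaces the U3 region upstream of a truncated HIV-1 5' LTR, allowing Tat-independent transcription of the genomic RNA in packaging cells. This is followed by the Ψ packaging signal with a short gag fragment, the Rev response element for nuclear export of the unspliced genome, and the cPPT/CTS element that aids nuclear import in transduced cells. Internally, the spleen focus-forming virus (SFFV) promoter, which is a strong promoter in haematopoietic and other mammalian cells, drives the RELB coding sequence, which was inserted by restriction cloning between retained multiple-cloning-site fragments. A WPRE downstream enhances transcript stability and expression. According to the depositor, the barcode sits after the WPRE at an XbaI site, though it is not annotated as a separate feature. The cassette ends with a ΔU3 3' LTR and an SV40 polyadenylation signal and origin fragment. No mammalian selection marker or reporter is annotated.

The barcode is placed so that it can identify the delivered factor. The plasmid belongs to a barcoded transcription factor collection used for combinatorial screening of factors in immune cell reprogramming.
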