Features (pLannotate 1.2.2; 29 found; start..end, strand, type, name):
     94..112     -  promoter       T7 promoter: promoter for bacteriophage T7 RNA polymerase
    120..275     +  CDS            lacZα (fragment): LacZα fragment of β-galactosidase; lacZ fragment
    280..708     +  rep_origin     f1 ori (sequence partly withheld): f1 bacteriophage origin of replication; arrow indicates direction of (+) strand synthesis
    761..865     +  promoter       AmpR promoter: bla
    866..1726    +  CDS            AmpR: β-lactamase; bla; confers resistance to ampicillin, carbenicillin, and related antibiotics
   1897..2485    +  rep_origin     ori: high-copy-number ColE1/pMB1/pBR322/pUC origin of replication
   2668..2760    +  CDS            lacI (fragment): lac repressor; lacI; The lac repressor binds to the lac operator to inhibit transcription in E. coli. This inhibition can be relieved by adding lactose or isopropyl-β-D-thiogalactopyranoside (IPTG).
   2773..2794    +  protein_bind   CAP binding site: CAP binding activates transcription in the presence of cAMP. E. coli catabolite activator protein
   2809..2839    +  promoter       lac promoter: promoter for the E. coli lac operon
   2847..2863    +  protein_bind   lac operator: The lac repressor binds to the lac operator to inhibit transcription in E. coli. This inhibition can be relieved by adding lactose or isopropyl-β-D-thiogalactopyranoside (IPTG). lac repressor encoded by lacI
   2908..2926    +  promoter       T3 promoter: promoter for bacteriophage T3 RNA polymerase
   2954..3180    +  promoter       RSV promoter: Rous sarcoma virus enhancer/promoter
   3181..3361    +  LTR            5' LTR (truncated): truncated 5' long terminal repeat (LTR) from HIV-1
   3408..3533    +  misc_feature   HIV-1 Ψ: packaging signal of human immunodeficiency virus type 1
   3517..3880    +  CDS            HIV-1 gag (fragment): gag protein from human immunodeficiency virus 1; gag
   4026..4259    +  misc_feature   RRE: The Rev response element (RRE) of HIV-1 allows for Rev-dependent mRNA export from the nucleus to the cytoplasm.
   4636..4736    +  CDS            Rev (fragment): human immunodeficiency virus 1 (HIV-1) Rev protein; rev; enhances nuclear export of unspliced and incompletely spliced viral mRNAs
   4755..4872    +  misc_feature   cPPT/CTS: central polypurine tract and central termination sequence of HIV-1
   4906..5307    +  promoter       SFFV promoter: spleen focus-forming virus long terminal repeat (LTR) promoter
   5317..5340    +  misc_feature   MCS (fragment): pBluescript multiple cloning site
   5365..7092    +  CDS            RELB: RELB_HUMAN - Experimental evidence at protein level: Swiss-Prot protein existence level 1. NF-kappa-B is a pleiotropic transcription factor which is present in almost all cell types and is involved in many biological processed such as inflammation, immunity, differentiation, cell growth, tumorigenesis and apoptosis. NF-kappa-B is a homo- or heterodimeric complex formed by the Rel-like domain-containing proteins RELA/p65, RELB, NFKB1/p105, NFKB1/p50, REL and NFKB2/p52. The dimers bind at kappa-B sites in the DNA of their target genes and the individual dimers have distinct preferences for diffe
   7103..7128    +  misc_feature   MCS (fragment): pBluescript multiple cloning site
   7128..7187    +  CDS            S (fragment): HBSAG_WHV6 - Experimental evidence at transcript level: Swiss-Prot protein existence level 2. The middle envelope protein plays an important role in the budding of the virion. It is involved in the induction of budding in a nucleocapsid independent way. In this process the majority of envelope proteins bud to form subviral lipoprotein particles of 22 nm of diameter that do not contain a nucleocapsid (By similarity). From Woodchuck hepatitis B virus (isolate w64/pWS23) (WHV).
   7319..7722    +  misc_feature   WPRE: woodchuck hepatitis virus posttranscriptional regulatory element
   7780..7839    +  CDS            nef (fragment): NEF_HV1Z2 - Experimental evidence at protein level: Swiss-Prot protein existence level 1. Extracellular Nef protein targets CD4(+) T-lymphocytes for apoptosis by interacting with CXCR4 surface receptors. From Human immunodeficiency virus type 1 group M subtype D (isolate Z2/CDC-Z34) (HIV-1).
   7841..8074    +  LTR            3' LTR (ΔU3): self-inactivating 3' long terminal repeat (LTR) from HIV-1
   8146..8267    +  polyA_signal   SV40 poly(A) signal: SV40 polyadenylation signal
   8286..8307    +  rep_origin     SV40 ori (fragment): SV40 origin of replication
   8307..73      +  rep_origin     SV40 ori (across the origin): SV40 origin of replication
>Addgene plasmid #219235 | SFFV-RELB-Brd 299 | addgene full sequence | sequence record 449004 | Addgene NGS Result
ATTTATGCAGAGGCCGAGGCCGCCTCGGCCTCTGAGCTATTCCAGAAGTAGTGAGGAGGCTTTTTTGGAG
GCCTAGGGACGTACCCAATTCGCCCTATAGTGAGTCGTATTACGCGCGCTCACTGGCCGTCGTTTTACAA
CGTCGTGACTGGGAAAACCCTGGCGTTACCCAACTTAATCGCCTTGCAGCACATCCCCCTTTCGCCAGCT
GGCGTAATAGCGAAGAGGCCCGCACCGATCGCCCTTCCCAACAGTTGCGCAGCCTGAATGGCGAATGGG
[124 nt withheld, positions 280-403]
C
[91 nt withheld, positions 405-495]
A
[49 nt withheld, positions 497-545]
CCTTTGACGTTGGAGTCCACGTTCTTT
[37 nt withheld, positions 573-609]
ACCCTATCTCGGTCTATTCTTTTGATTTATAAGGGATTTTGCCGATTTCGGCCTATTGGTTAAAAAATGA
GCTGATTTAACAAAAATTTAACGCGAATTTTAACAAAATATTAACGCTTACAATTTAGGTGGCACTTTTC
GGGGAAATGTGCGCGGAACCCCTATTTGTTTATTTTTCTAAATACATTCAAATATGTATCCGCTCATGAG
ACAATAACCCTGATAAATGCTTCAATAATATTGAAAAAGGAAGAGTATGAGTATTCAACATTTCCGTGTC
GCCCTTATTCCCTTTTTTGCGGCATTTTGCCTTCCTGTTTTTGCTCACCCAGAAACGCTGGTGAAAGTAA
AAGATGCTGAAGATCAGTTGGGTGCACGAGTGGGTTACATCGAACTGGATCTCAACAGCGGTAAGATCCT
TGAGAGTTTTCGCCCCGAAGAACGTTTTCCAATGATGAGCACTTTTAAAGTTCTGCTATGTGGCGCGGTA
TTATCCCGTATTGACGCCGGGCAAGAGCAACTCGGTCGCCGCATACACTATTCTCAGAATGACTTGGTTG
AGTACTCACCAGTCACAGAAAAGCATCTTACGGATGGCATGACAGTAAGAGAATTATGCAGTGCTGCCAT
AACCATGAGTGATAACACTGCGGCCAACTTACTTCTGACAACGATCGGAGGACCGAAGGAGCTAACCGCT
TTTTTGCACAACATGGGGGATCATGTAACTCGCCTTGATCGTTGGGAACCGGAGCTGAATGAAGCCATAC
CAAACGACGAGCGTGACACCACGATGCCTGTAGCAATGGCAACAACGTTGCGCAAACTATTAACTGGCGA
ACTACTTACTCTAGCTTCCCGGCAACAATTAATAGACTGGATGGAGGCGGATAAAGTTGCAGGACCACTT
CTGCGCTCGGCCCTTCCGGCTGGCTGGTTTATTGCTGATAAATCTGGAGCCGGTGAGCGTGGGTCTCGCG
GTATCATTGCAGCACTGGGGCCAGATGGTAAGCCCTCCCGTATCGTAGTTATCTACACGACGGGGAGTCA
GGCAACTATGGATGAACGAAATAGACAGATCGCTGAGATAGGTGCCTCACTGATTAAGCATTGGTAACTG
TCAGACCAAGTTTACTCATATATACTTTAGATTGATTTAAAACTTCATTTTTAATTTAAAAGGATCTAGG
TGAAGATCCTTTTTGATAATCTCATGACCAAAATCCCTTAACGTGAGTTTTCGTTCCACTGAGCGTCAGA
CCCCGTAGAAAAGATCAAAGGATCTTCTTGAGATCCTTTTTTTCTGCGCGTAATCTGCTGCTTGCAAACA
AAAAAACCACCGCTACCAGCGGTGGTTTGTTTGCCGGATCAAGAGCTACCAACTCTTTTTCCGAAGGTAA
CTGGCTTCAGCAGAGCGCAGATACCAAATACTGTTCTTCTAGTGTAGCCGTAGTTAGGCCACCACTTCAA
GAACTCTGTAGCACCGCCTACATACCTCGCTCTGCTAATCCTGTTACCAGTGGCTGCTGCCAGTGGCGAT
AAGTCGTGTCTTACCGGGTTGGACTCAAGACGATAGTTACCGGATAAGGCGCAGCGGTCGGGCTGAACGG
GGGGTTCGTGCACACAGCCCAGCTTGGAGCGAACGACCTACACCGAACTGAGATACCTACAGCGTGAGCT
ATGAGAAAGCGCCACGCTTCCCGAAGGGAGAAAGGCGGACAGGTATCCGGTAAGCGGCAGGGTCGGAACA
GGAGAGCGCACGAGGGAGCTTCCAGGGGGAAACGCCTGGTATCTTTATAGTCCTGTCGGGTTTCGCCACC
TCTGACTTGAGCGTCGATTTTTGTGATGCTCGTCAGGGGGGCGGAGCCTATGGAAAAACGCCAGCAACGC
GGCCTTTTTACGGTTCCTGGCCTTTTGCTGGCCTTTTGCTCACATGTTCTTTCCTGCGTTATCCCCTGAT
TCTGTGGATAACCGTATTACCGCCTTTGAGTGAGCTGATACCGCTCGCCGCAGCCGAACGACCGAGCGCA
GCGAGTCAGTGAGCGAGGAAGCGGAAGAGCGCCCAATACGCAAACCGCCTCTCCCCGCGCGTTGGCCGAT
TCATTAATGCAGCTGGCACGACAGGTTTCCCGACTGGAAAGCGGGCAGTGAGCGCAACGCAATTAATGTG
AGTTAGCTCACTCATTAGGCACCCCAGGCTTTACACTTTATGCTTCCGGCTCGTATGTTGTGTGGAATTG
TGAGCGGATAACAATTTCACACAGGAAACAGCTATGACCATGATTACGCCAAGCGCGCAATTAACCCTCA
CTAAAGGGAACAAAAGCTGGAGCTGCAAGCTTAATGTAGTCTTATGCAATACTCTTGTAGTCTTGCAACA
TGGTAACGATGAGTTAGCAACATGCCTTACAAGGAGAGAAAAAGCACCGTGCATGCCGATTGGTGGAAGT
AAGGTGGTACGATCGTGCCTTATTAGGAAGGCAACAGACGGGTCTGACATGGATTGGACGAACCACTGAA
TTGCCGCATTGCAGAGATATTGTATTTAAGTGCCTAGCTCGATACATAAACGGGTCTCTCTGGTTAGACC
AGATCTGAGCCTGGGAGCTCTCTGGCTAACTAGGGAACCCACTGCTTAAGCCTCAATAAAGCTTGCCTTG
AGTGCTTCAAGTAGTGTGTGCCCGTCTGTTGTGTGACTCTGGTAACTAGAGATCCCTCAGACCCTTTTAG
TCAGTGTGGAAAATCTCTAGCAGTGGCGCCCGAACAGGGACTTGAAAGCGAAAGGGAAACCAGAGGAGCT
CTCTCGACGCAGGACTCGGCTTGCTGAAGCGCGCACGGCAAGAGGCGAGGGGCGGCGACTGGTGAGTACG
CCAAAAATTTTGACTAGCGGAGGCTAGAAGGAGAGAGATGGGTGCGAGAGCGTCAGTATTAAGCGGGGGA
GAATTAGATCGCGATGGGAAAAAATTCGGTTAAGGCCAGGGGGAAAGAAAAAATATAAATTAAAACATAT
AGTATGGGCAAGCAGGGAGCTAGAACGATTCGCAGTTAATCCTGGCCTGTTAGAAACATCAGAAGGCTGT
AGACAAATACTGGGACAGCTACAACCATCCCTTCAGACAGGATCAGAAGAACTTAGATCATTATATAATA
CAGTAGCAACCCTCTATTGTGTGCATCAAAGGATAGAGATAAAAGACACCAAGGAAGCTTTAGACAAGAT
AGAGGAAGAGCAAAACAAAAGTAAGACCACCGCACAGCAAGCGGCCGCTGATCTTCAGACCTGGAGGAGG
AGATATGAGGGACAATTGGAGAAGTGAATTATATAAATATAAAGTAGTAAAAATTGAACCATTAGGAGTA
GCACCCACCAAGGCAAAGAGAAGAGTGGTGCAGAGAGAAAAAAGAGCAGTGGGAATAGGAGCTTTGTTCC
TTGGGTTCTTGGGAGCAGCAGGAAGCACTATGGGCGCAGCGTCAATGACGCTGACGGTACAGGCCAGACA
ATTATTGTCTGGTATAGTGCAGCAGCAGAACAATTTGCTGAGGGCTATTGAGGCGCAACAGCATCTGTTG
CAACTCACAGTCTGGGGCATCAAGCAGCTCCAGGCAAGAATCCTGGCTGTGGAAAGATACCTAAAGGATC
AACAGCTCCTGGGGATTTGGGGTTGCTCTGGAAAACTCATTTGCACCACTGCTGTGCCTTGGAATGCTAG
TTGGAGTAATAAATCTCTGGAACAGATTTGGAATCACACGACCTGGATGGAGTGGGACAGAGAAATTAAC
AATTACACAAGCTTAATACACTCCTTAATTGAAGAATCGCAAAACCAGCAAGAAAAGAATGAACAAGAAT
TATTGGAATTAGATAAATGGGCAAGTTTGTGGAATTGGTTTAACATAACAAATTGGCTGTGGTATATAAA
ATTATTCATAATGATAGTAGGAGGCTTGGTAGGTTTAAGAATAGTTTTTGCTGTACTTTCTATAGTGAAT
AGAGTTAGGCAGGGATATTCACCATTATCGTTTCAGACCCACCTCCCAACCCCGAGGGGACCCGACAGGC
CCGAAGGAATAGAAGAAGAAGGTGGAGAGAGAGACAGAGACAGATCCATTCGATTAGTGAACGGATCTCG
ACGGTATCGGTTAACTTTTAAAAGAAAAGGGGGGATTGGGGGGTACAGTGCAGGGGAAAGAATAGTAGAC
ATAATAGCAACAGACATACAAACTAAAGAATTACAAAAACAAATTACAAAAATTCAAAATTTTATCGATC
ACGAGACTAGCCTCGAGCTGGCTGCAGTAACGCCATTTTGCAAGGCATGGAAAAATACCAAACCAAGAAT
AGAGAAGTTCAGATCAAGGGCGGGTACATGAAAATAGCTAACGTTGGGCCAAACAGGATATCTGCGGTGA
GCAGTTTCGGCCCCGGCCCGGGGCCAAGAACAGATGGTCACCGCAGTTTCGGCCCCGGCCCGAGGCCAAG
AACAGATGGTCCCCAGATATGGCCCAACCCTCAGCAGTTTCTTAAGACCCATCAGATGTTTCCAGGCTCC
CCCAAGGACCTGAAATGACCCTGCGCCTTATTTGAATTAACCAATCAGCCTGCTTCTCGCTTCTGTTCGC
GCGCTTCTGCTTCCCGAGCTCTATAAAAGAGCTCACAACCCCTCACTCGGCGCGCCAGTCCTCCGACAGA
CTGAGTCGGCCGGTCGAATCAAGCTTATCGATACCGTCGACGGATCCGCTAGCCCGCGGTTCGAAATGCT
TCGGTCTGGGCCAGCCTCTGGGCCGTCCGTCCCCACTGGCCGGGCCATGCCGAGTCGCCGCGTCGCCAGA
CCGCCGGCTGCGCCGGAGCTGGGGGCCTTAGGGTCCCCCGACCTCTCCTCACTCTCGCTCGCCGTTTCCA
GGAGCACAGAGATCATCGACGAGTACATCAAGGAGAACGGCTTCGGCCTGGACGGGGGACAGCCGGGCCC
GGGCGAGGGGCTGCCACGCCTGGTGTCTCGCGGGGCTGCGTCCCTGAGCACGGTCACCCTGGGCCCTGTG
GCGCCCCCAGCCACGCCGCCGCCTTGGGGCTGCCCCCTGGGCCGACTAGTGTCCCCAGCGCCGGGCCCGG
GCCCGCAGCCGCACCTGGTCATCACGGAGCAGCCCAAGCAGCGCGGCATGCGCTTCCGCTACGAGTGCGA
GGGCCGCTCGGCCGGCAGCATCCTTGGGGAGAGCAGCACCGAGGCCAGCAAGACGCTGCCCGCCATCGAG
CTCCGGGATTGTGGAGGGCTGCGGGAGGTGGAGGTGACTGCCTGCCTGGTGTGGAAGGACTGGCCTCACC
GAGTCCACCCCCACAGCCTCGTGGGGAAAGACTGCACCGACGGCATCTGCAGGGTGCGGCTCCGGCCTCA
CGTCAGCCCCCGGCACAGTTTTAACAACCTGGGCATCCAGTGTGTGAGGAAGAAGGAGATTGAGGCTGCC
ATTGAGCGGAAGATTCAACTGGGCATTGACCCCTACAACGCTGGGTCCCTGAAGAACCATCAGGAAGTAG
ACATGAATGTGGTGAGGATCTGCTTCCAGGCCTCATATCGGGACCAGCAGGGACAGATGCGCCGGATGGA
TCCTGTGCTTTCCGAGCCCGTCTATGACAAGAAATCCACAAACACATCAGAGCTGCGGATTTGCCGAATT
AACAAGGAAAGCGGGCCGTGCACCGGTGGCGAGGAGCTCTACTTGCTCTGCGACAAGGTGCAGAAAGAGG
ACATATCAGTGGTGTTCAGCAGGGCCTCCTGGGAAGGTCGGGCTGACTTCTCCCAGGCCGACGTGCACCG
CCAGATTGCCATTGTGTTCAAGACGCCGCCCTACGAGGACCTGGAGATTGTCGAGCCCGTGACAGTCAAC
GTCTTCCTGCAGCGGCTCACCGATGGGGTCTGCAGCGAGCCATTGCCTTTCACGTACCTGCCTCGCGACC
ATGACAGCTACGGCGTGGACAAGAAGCGGAAACGGGGGATGCCCGACGTCCTTGGGGAGCTGAACAGCTC
TGACCCCCATGGCATCGAGAGCAAACGGCGGAAGAAAAAGCCGGCCATCCTGGACCACTTCCTGCCCAAC
CACGGCTCAGGCCCGTTCCTCCCGCCGTCAGCCCTGCTGCCAGACCCTGACTTCTTCTCTGGCACCGTGT
CCCTGCCCGGCCTGGAGCCCCCTGGCGGGCCTGACCTCCTGGACGATGGCTTTGCCTACGACCCTACGGC
CCCCACACTCTTCACCATGCTGGACCTGCTGCCCCCGGCACCGCCACACGCTAGCGCTGTTGTGTGCAGC
GGAGGTGCCGGGGCCGTGGTTGGGGAGACCCCCGGCCCTGAACCACTGACACTGGACTCGTACCAGGCCC
CGGGCCCCGGGGATGGAGGCACCGCCAGCCTTGTGGGCAGCAACATGTTCCCCAATCATTACCGCGAGGC
GGCCTTTGGGGGCGGCCTCCTATCCCCGGGGCCTGAAGCCACGTAGACCGGTCGGATCCCCCGGGCTGCA
GGAATTCGAGCATCTTACCGCCATTTATTCCCATATTTGTTCTGTTTTTCTTGATTTGGGTATACATTTA
AATGTTAATAAAACAAAATGGTGGGGCAATCATTTACATTTTTAGGGATATGTAATTACTAGTTCAGGTG
TATTGCCACAAGACAAACATGTTAAGAAACTTTCCCGTTATTTACGCTCTGTTCCTGTTAATCAACCTCT
GGATTACAAAATTTGTGAAAGATTGACTGATATTCTTAACTATGTTGCTCCTTTTACGCTGTGTGGATAT
GCTGCTTTAATGCCTCTGTATCATGCTATTGCTTCCCGTACGGCTTTCGTTTTCTCCTCCTTGTATAAAT
CCTGGTTGCTGTCTCTTTATGAGGAGTTGTGGCCCGTTGTCCGTCAACGTGGCGTGGTGTGCTCTGTGTT
TGCTGACGCAACCCCCACTGGCTGGGGCATTGCCACCACCTGTCAACTCCTTTCTGGGACTTTCGCTTTC
CCCCTCCCGATCGCCACGGCAGAACTCATCGCCGCCTGCCTTGCCCGCTGCTGGACAGGGGCTAGGTTGC
TGGGCACTGATAATTCCGTGGTGTTGTCGGGGAAGCTGACGTCCTTTGCAATTCGATATCAAGCTGTACC
TTCTAGATGTACACTCTCGCCAGCGCTTCTAGACCAATGACTTACAAGGCAGCTGTAGATCTTAGCCACT
TTTTAAAAGAAAAGGGGGGACTGGAAGGGCTAATTCACTCCCAACGAAGACAAGATCTGCTTTTTGCTTG
TACTGGGTCTCTCTGGTTAGACCAGATCTGAGCCTGGGAGCTCTCTGGCTAACTAGGGAACCCACTGCTT
AAGCCTCAATAAAGCTTGCCTTGAGTGCTTCAAGTAGTGTGTGCCCGTCTGTTGTGTGACTCTGGTAACT
AGAGATCCCTCAGACCCTTTTAGTCAGTGTGGAAAATCTCTAGCAGTAGTAGTTCATGTCATCTTATTAT
TCAGTATTTATAACTTGCAAAGAAATGAATATCAGAGAGTGAGAGGAACTTGTTTATTGCAGCTTATAAT
GGTTACAAATAAAGCAATAGCATCACAAATTTCACAAATAAAGCATTTTTTTCACTGCATTCTAGTTGTG
GTTTGTCCAAACTCATCAATGTATCTTATCATGTCTGGCTCTAGCTATCCCGCCCCTAACTCCGCCCATC
CCGCCCCTAACTCCGCCCAGTTCCGCCCATTCTCCGCCCCATGGCTGACTAATTTTTTTT
