>Addgene plasmid #219235 | SFFV-RELB-Brd 299 | depositor partial sequence | sequence record 428185 | TF ORF
ATGCTTCGGTCTGGGCCAGCCTCTGGGCCGTCCGTCCCCACTGGCCGGGCCATGCCGAGTCGCCGCGTCG
CCAGACCGCCGGCTGCGCCGGAGCTGGGGGCCTTAGGGTCCCCCGACCTCTCCTCACTCTCGCTCGCCGT
TTCCAGGAGCACAGAGATCATCGACGAGTACATCAAGGAGAACGGCTTCGGCCTGGACGGGGGACAGCCG
GGCCCGGGCGAGGGGCTGCCACGCCTGGTGTCTCGCGGGGCTGCGTCCCTGAGCACGGTCACCCTGGGCC
CTGTGGCGCCCCCAGCCACGCCGCCGCCTTGGGGCTGCCCCCTGGGCCGACTAGTGTCCCCAGCGCCGGG
CCCGGGCCCGCAGCCGCACCTGGTCATCACGGAGCAGCCCAAGCAGCGCGGCATGCGCTTCCGCTACGAG
TGCGAGGGCCGCTCGGCCGGCAGCATCCTTGGGGAGAGCAGCACCGAGGCCAGCAAGACGCTGCCCGCCA
TCGAGCTCCGGGATTGTGGAGGGCTGCGGGAGGTGGAGGTGACTGCCTGCCTGGTGTGGAAGGACTGGCC
TCACCGAGTCCACCCCCACAGCCTCGTGGGGAAAGACTGCACCGACGGCATCTGCAGGGTGCGGCTCCGG
CCTCACGTCAGCCCCCGGCACAGTTTTAACAACCTGGGCATCCAGTGTGTGAGGAAGAAGGAGATTGAGG
CTGCCATTGAGCGGAAGATTCAACTGGGCATTGACCCCTACAACGCTGGGTCCCTGAAGAACCATCAGGA
AGTAGACATGAATGTGGTGAGGATCTGCTTCCAGGCCTCATATCGGGACCAGCAGGGACAGATGCGCCGG
ATGGATCCTGTGCTTTCCGAGCCCGTCTATGACAAGAAATCCACAAACACATCAGAGCTGCGGATTTGCC
GAATTAACAAGGAAAGCGGGCCGTGCACCGGTGGCGAGGAGCTCTACTTGCTCTGCGACAAGGTGCAGAA
AGAGGACATATCAGTGGTGTTCAGCAGGGCCTCCTGGGAAGGTCGGGCTGACTTCTCCCAGGCCGACGTG
CACCGCCAGATTGCCATTGTGTTCAAGACGCCGCCCTACGAGGACCTGGAGATTGTCGAGCCCGTGACAG
TCAACGTCTTCCTGCAGCGGCTCACCGATGGGGTCTGCAGCGAGCCATTGCCTTTCACGTACCTGCCTCG
CGACCATGACAGCTACGGCGTGGACAAGAAGCGGAAACGGGGGATGCCCGACGTCCTTGGGGAGCTGAAC
AGCTCTGACCCCCATGGCATCGAGAGCAAACGGCGGAAGAAAAAGCCGGCCATCCTGGACCACTTCCTGC
CCAACCACGGCTCAGGCCCGTTCCTCCCGCCGTCAGCCCTGCTGCCAGACCCTGACTTCTTCTCTGGCAC
CGTGTCCCTGCCCGGCCTGGAGCCCCCTGGCGGGCCTGACCTCCTGGACGATGGCTTTGCCTACGACCCT
ACGGCCCCCACACTCTTCACCATGCTGGACCTGCTGCCCCCGGCACCGCCACACGCTAGCGCTGTTGTGT
GCAGCGGAGGTGCCGGGGCCGTGGTTGGGGAGACCCCCGGCCCTGAACCACTGACACTGGACTCGTACCA
GGCCCCGGGCCCCGGGGATGGAGGCACCGCCAGCCTTGTGGGCAGCAACATGTTCCCCAATCATTACCGC
GAGGCGGCCTTTGGGGGCGGCCTCCTATCCCCGGGGCCTGAAGCCACGTAG
