>Addgene plasmid #219235 | SFFV-RELB-Brd 299 | depositor partial sequence | sequence record 428186 | Barcode sequence
TGTACACTCTCGCCAGCGCT
